Addgene plasmid #70285: R777-E001 Hs.AKT1
Purpose: Gateway ORF clone of human AKT1 [NM_005163.2] with stop codon (for native or N-terminal fusions)
Depositing lab: Dominic Esposito. Depositing organization: National Cancer Institute (NCI).
Backbone
  Vector backbone: pDonor-255
  Backbone size w/o insert (bp): 2693
  Vector type: Gateway Entry Clone
Growth in bacteria
  Bacterial resistance: Spectinomycin, 50 μg/mL
  Growth temperature: 37°C
  Growth strain: DH10B
  Copy number: High Copy
Gene/Insert
  Gene/Insert name: AKT1 (alt name: NM_005163.2)
  Species: H. sapiens (human)
  Insert size (bp): 1443
  Entrez Gene: AKT1 (a.k.a. AKT, PKB, PKB-ALPHA, PRKBA, RAC, RAC-ALPHA)
  Cloning method: Gateway Cloning
  Sequencing primers: 5′ M13F 23-mer (5'-CCCAGTCACGACGTTGTAAAACG); 3′ attLR 23-mer (5'-TAACATCAGAGATTTTGAGACAC)
Terms and licenses: Academic/Nonprofit Terms; Industry Terms: Not Available to Industry
How to cite: R777-E001 Hs.AKT1 was a gift from Dominic Esposito (Addgene plasmid # 70285 ; http://n2t.net/addgene:70285 ; RRID:Addgene_70285)
