[The description below was written by a language model from this plasmid's Addgene catalogue record and pLannotate feature annotations shown in this document.]
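Description:
R777-E001 Hs.AKT1 is a Gateway entry clone built on the pDonor-255 backbone. It carries the open reading frame of human AKT1 (reference transcript NM_005163.2), a serine/threonine kinase also known as PKB or RAC-alpha that regulates metabolism, proliferation, cell survival and growth. The plasmid is about 4.1 kb, which matches the stated 2.7 kb backbone plus a 1.4 kb insert. It is propagated in E. coli from a high-copy ColE1/pUC-type origin. Selection is with spectinomycin, through the aadA aminoglycoside adenylyltransferase gene. This marker appears to be driven by a fragment of the class 1 integron Pc promoter upstream, and a short remnant of a gentamicin resistance gene sits between them. Small lacZα and lacI fragments are backbone remnants with no evident function. The rrnB T1 and T2 terminators probably insulate the cloning region from read-through transcription.

The AKT1 coding sequence lies between two attL recombination sites, which the automated annotation labels as attL3 upstream and a partial attL2 downstream. The catalogue record does not specify which att variants are present, so the upstream label should be treated with caution. No promoter, tag or reporter is annotated around the ORF, as expected for an entry clone, which is not itself an expression construct. LR Clonase recombination instead transfers the ORF into a destination vector, and that vector supplies the promoter and any fusion partners. Because the insert keeps its stop codon, the clone suits expression of native AKT1 or N-terminally tagged fusions, but not C-terminal fusions.
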