Features (pLannotate 1.2.2; 11 found; start..end, strand, type, name):
     18..54      -  CDS            lacZα (fragment): LacZα fragment of β-galactosidase; lacZ fragment
     85..180     +  protein_bind   attL3: mutant version of attL; recombination site for the Gateway® LR reaction LR Clonase™
    186..1625    +  CDS            AKT1 (sequence withheld): AKT1_HUMAN - Also known as PKB, RAC. Experimental evidence at protein level: Swiss-Prot protein existence level 1. AKT1 is one of 3 closely related serine/threonine-protein kinases (AKT1, AKT2 and AKT3) called the AKT kinase, and which regulate many processes including metabolism, proliferation, cell survival, growth and angiogenesis (PubMed:15526160, PubMed:11882383, PubMed:21620960, PubMed:21432781). This is mediated through serine and/or threonine phosphorylation of a range of downstream substrates (PubMed:15526160, PubMed:11882383, PubMed:21620960, PubMed:21432781). Over 100 substrate cand
   1633..1726    -  protein_bind   attL2 (fragment): mutant version of attL; recombination site for the Gateway® LR reaction LR Clonase™
   1841..1864    +  promoter       Pc promoter (fragment): intI1 (promoter lies within the coding sequence); class 1 integron promoter
   2040..2096    +  CDS            GmR (fragment): gentamycin acetyltransferase; aacC1; confers resistance to gentamycin
   2103..2894    +  CDS            SmR: aminoglycoside adenylyltransferase (Murphy, 1985); aadA; confers resistance to spectinomycin and streptomycin
   2987..3575    +  rep_origin     ori: high-copy-number ColE1/pMB1/pBR322/pUC origin of replication
   3758..3850    +  CDS            lacI (fragment): lac repressor; lacI; The lac repressor binds to the lac operator to inhibit transcription in E. coli. This inhibition can be relieved by adding lactose or isopropyl-β-D-thiogalactopyranoside (IPTG).
   3905..3932    -  terminator     rrnB T2 terminator: transcription terminator T2 from the E. coli rrnB gene
   4064..4107    +  terminator     rrnB T1 terminator: Escherichia coli rrnB; transcription terminator T1 from the E. coli rrnB gene
>Addgene plasmid #70285 | R777-E001 Hs.AKT1 | depositor full sequence | sequence record 125734 | Full Sequence
TTAACGCTAGCATGGATGTTTTCCCAGTCACGACGTTGTAAAACGACGGCCAGTCTTAAAATTCGAGCTC
GGTCCGAGGATCCGAAATAATGATTTTATTTTGACTGATAGTGACCTGTTCGTTGCAACAAATTGATAAG
CAATGCTTTTTTATAATGCCAACTTTGTACAAAAAAGTTGGCACC
[1440 nt withheld, positions 186-1625]
TAATCAACTTTCTTGTACAAAGTTGGCATTATAGGAAAGCATTGCTTATCAATTTGTTGCAACGAACAGG
TCACTATCAGTCAAAATAAAATCATTATTTGCATGCAAGCTTAGATCCTCTAGACCAGCCAGGACAGAAA
TGCCTCGACTTCGCTGCTACCCAAGGTTGCCGGGTGACGCACACCGTGGAAACGGATGAAGGCACGAACC
CAGTGGACATAAGCCTGTTCGGTTCGTAAGCTGTAATGCAAGTAGCGTATGCGCTCACGCAACTGGTCCA
GAACCTTGACCGAACGCAGCGGTGGTAACGGCGCAGTGGCGGTTTTCATGGCTTGTTATGACTGTTTTTT
TGGGGTACAGTCTATGCCTCGGGCATCCAAGCAGCAAGCGCGTTACGCCGTGGGTCGATGTTTGATGTTA
TGGAGCAGCAACGATGTTACGCAGCAGGGCAGTCGCCCTAAAACAAAGTTAAACATTATGAGGGAAGCGG
TGATCGCCGAAGTATCGACTCAACTATCAGAGGTAGTTGGCGTCATCGAGCGCCATCTCGAACCGACGTT
GCTGGCCGTACATTTGTACGGCTCCGCAGTGGATGGCGGCCTGAAGCCACACAGTGATATTGATTTGCTG
GTTACGGTGACCGTAAGGCTTGATGAAACAACGCGGCGAGCTTTGATCAACGACCTTTTGGAAACTTCGG
CTTCCCCTGGAGAGAGCGAGATTCTCCGCGCTGTAGAAGTCACCATTGTTGTGCACGACGACATCATTCC
GTGGCGTTATCCAGCTAAGCGCGAACTGCAATTTGGAGAATGGCAGCGCAATGACATTCTTGCAGGTATC
TTCGAGCCAGCCACGATCGACATTGATCTGGCTATCTTGCTGACAAAAGCAAGAGAACATAGCGTTGCCT
TGGTAGGTCCAGCGGCGGAGGAACTCTTTGATCCGGTTCCTGAACAGGATCTATTTGAGGCGCTAAATGA
AACCTTAACGCTATGGAACTCGCCGCCCGACTGGGCTGGCGATGAGCGAAATGTAGTGCTTACGTTGTCC
CGCATTTGGTACAGCGCAGTAACCGGCAAAATCGCGCCGAAGGATGTCGCTGCCGACTGGGCAATGGAGC
GCCTGCCGGCCCAGTATCAGCCCGTCATACTTGAAGCTAGACAGGCTTATCTTGGACAAGAAGAAGATCG
CTTGGCCTCGCGCGCAGATCAGTTGGAAGAATTTGTCCACTACGTGAAAGGCGAGATCACCAAGGTAGTC
GGCAAATAACCCTCGAGCCACCCATGACCAAAATCCCTTAACGTGAGTTACGCGTCGTTCCACTGAGCGT
CAGACCCCGTAGAAAAGATCAAAGGATCTTCTTGAGATCCTTTTTTTCTGCGCGTAATCTGCTGCTTGCA
AACAAAAAAACCACCGCTACCAGCGGTGGTTTGTTTGCCGGATCAAGAGCTACCAACTCTTTTTCCGAAG
GTAACTGGCTTCAGCAGAGCGCAGATACCAAATACTGTCCTTCTAGTGTAGCCGTAGTTAGGCCACCACT
TCAAGAACTCTGTAGCACCGCCTACATACCTCGCTCTGCTAATCCTGTTACCAGTGGCTGCTGCCAGTGG
CGATAAGTCGTGTCTTACCGGGTTGGACTCAAGACGATAGTTACCGGATAAGGCGCAGCGGTCGGGCTGA
ACGGGGGGTTCGTGCACACAGCCCAGCTTGGAGCGAACGACCTACACCGAACTGAGATACCTACAGCGTG
AGCATTGAGAAAGCGCCACGCTTCCCGAAGGGAGAAAGGCGGACAGGTATCCGGTAAGCGGCAGGGTCGG
AACAGGAGAGCGCACGAGGGAGCTTCCAGGGGGAAACGCCTGGTATCTTTATAGTCCTGTCGGGTTTCGC
CACCTCTGACTTGAGCGTCGATTTTTGTGATGCTCGTCAGGGGGGCGGAGCCTATGGAAAAACGCCAGCA
ACGCGGCCTTTTTACGGTTCCTGGCCTTTTGCTGGCCTTTTGCTCACATGTTCTTTCCTGCGTTATCCCC
TGATTCTGTGGATAACCGTATTACCGCCTTTGAGTGAGCTGATACCGCTCGCCGCAGCCGAACGACCGAG
CGCAGCGAGTCAGTGAGCGAGGAAGCGGAAGAGCGCCCAATACGCAAACCGCCTCTCCCCGCGCGTTGGC
CGATTCATTAATGCAGCTGGCACGACAGGTTTCCCGACTGGAAAGCGGGCAGTGAGCGCAACGCAATTAA
TACGCGTACCGCTAGCCAGGAAGAGTTTGTAGAAACGCAAAAAGGCCATCCGTCAGGATGGCCTTCTGCT
TAGTTTGATGCCTGGCAGTTTATGGCGGGCGTCCTGCCCGCCACCCTCCGGGCCGTTGCTTCACAACGTT
CAAATCCGCTCCCGGCGGATTTGTCCTACTCAGGAGAGCGTTCACCGACAAACAACAGATAAAACGAAAG
GCCCAGTCTTCCGACTGAGCCTTTCGTTTTATTTGATGCCTGGCAGTTCCCTACTCTCGCG
