>Addgene plasmid #70285 | R777-E001 Hs.AKT1 | addgene partial sequence | sequence record 129247 | pCR8_R1 5'-cgaaccgaacaggcttatgt-3'
GTGCGTCACCCGGCAACCTTGGGTAGCAGCGAAGTCGAGGCATTTCTGTCCTGGCTGGTCTAGAGGATCT
AAGCTTGCATGCAAATAATGATTTTATTTTGACTGATAGTGACCTGTTCGTTGCAACAAATTGATAAGCA
ATGCTTTCCTATAATGCCAACTTTGTACAAGAAAGTTGATTA
[684 nt withheld, positions 183-866]
